Addgene plasmid #98542: BB3aZ_14*
Purpose: (Empty Backbone) empty BB3 for insertion and overexpression of 1 gene in P. pastoris
Depositing lab: Brigitte Gasser & Diethard Mattanovich & Michael Sauer. Depositing organization: Universitaet fur Bodenkultur Wien (BOKU-WIEN). Publication: GoldenPiCS: a Golden Gate-derived modular cloning system for applied synthetic biology in the yeast Pichia pastoris. Prielhofer R, Barrero JJ, Steuer S, Gassler T, Zahrl R, Baumann K, Sauer M, Mattanovich D, Gasser B, Marx H. BMC Syst Biol. 2017 Dec 8;11(1):123. doi: 10.1186/s12918-017-0492-3. PubMed 29221460.
Backbone
  Vector backbone: BB3
  Backbone size (bp): 2767
  Vector type: Bacterial Expression, Yeast Expression
Growth in bacteria
  Bacterial resistance: Bleocin (Zeocin), 50 μg/mL
  Growth temperature: 37°C
  Growth strain: DH10B
  Copy number: High Copy
Gene/Insert
  Gene/Insert name: None
Terms and licenses: Academic/Nonprofit Terms; Industry Terms: Not Available to Industry
How to cite: BB3aZ_14* was a gift from Brigitte Gasser & Diethard Mattanovich & Michael Sauer (Addgene plasmid # 98542 ; http://n2t.net/addgene:98542 ; RRID:Addgene_98542)
