[The description below was written by a language model from this plasmid's Addgene catalogue record and pLannotate feature annotations shown in this document.]
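Description:
BB3aZ_14* is an empty recipient backbone (BB3 level) from the GoldenPiCS Golden Gate-derived modular cloning system, intended for the insertion and overexpression of a single gene in the yeast Pichia pastoris. It is a small shuttle-type plasmid of about 2.8 kb that carries no insert. In E. coli it replicates from a high-copy ColE1/pUC-type origin. No yeast replication origin is annotated, so maintenance in Pichia presumably depends on chromosomal integration rather than episomal replication.

Selection in both hosts relies on one marker cassette. The Streptoalloteichus hindustanus ble gene, whose product binds bleomycin-family antibiotics and confers Zeocin resistance, sits behind tandem promoters. The S. cerevisiae TEF1 promoter drives expression in yeast, the synthetic EM7 promoter drives expression in bacteria, and the Ashbya gossypii TEF terminator closes the unit. The whole cassette is flanked by two loxP sites annotated in the same orientation, an arrangement that would allow Cre recombinase to excise the marker after integration so that it can be recycled.

The remaining annotated elements come from the P. pastoris AOX1 locus: a fragment of the region downstream of AOX1 and the AOX1 transcription terminator. These sequences most plausibly serve as homology for targeting the plasmid to the AOX1 terminator region of the genome, though the record does not state the integration locus explicitly. The feature table does not annotate the Golden Gate cloning sites, fusion overhangs or any placeholder at the insertion position, and no expression promoter for a cargo gene is present. The promoter, coding sequence and terminator of the gene of interest are therefore expected to be supplied as an assembled expression unit.
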