Features (pLannotate 1.2.2; 9 found; start..end, strand, type, name):
     62..650     -  rep_origin     ori: high-copy-number ColE1/pMB1/pBR322/pUC origin of replication
    798..831     -  protein_bind   loxP: Cre-mediated recombination occurs in the 8-bp core sequence (GCATACAT). Cre recombinase
    848..1255    +  promoter       TEF1 promoter: S. cerevisiae TEF1; promoter for EF-1α
   1262..1309    +  promoter       EM7 promoter: synthetic bacterial promoter&nbsp
   1328..1699    +  CDS            ble: BLE_STRHI - Experimental evidence at protein level: Swiss-Prot protein existence level 1. Binding protein with a strong affinity to the bleomycin family of antibiotics. From Streptoalloteichus hindustanus.
   1712..1909    +  terminator     TEF terminator: Ashbya gossypii TEF terminator
   1932..1965    -  protein_bind   loxP: Cre-mediated recombination occurs in the 8-bp core sequence (GCATACAT). Cre recombinase
   1991..2381    -  misc_feature   AOX1 3' fragment (fragment): region downstream of Pichia pastoris AOX1 gene
   2555..2795    -  terminator     AOX1 terminator: Pichia pastoris AOX1; transcription terminator for AOX1
>Addgene plasmid #98542 | BB3aZ_14* | addgene full sequence | sequence record 192045 | Addgene NGS Result
CGCTGTGAGCAAAAGGCCAGCAAAAGGCCAGGAACCGTAAAAAGGCCGCGTTGCTGGCGTTTTTCCATAG
GCTCCGCCCCCCTGACGAGCATCACAAAAATCGACGCTCAAGTCAGAGGTGGCGAAACCCGACAGGACTA
TAAAGATACCAGGCGTTTCCCCCTGGAAGCTCCCTCGTGCGCTCTCCTGTTCCGACCCTGCCGCTTACCG
GATACCTGTCCGCCTTTCTCCCTTCGGGAAGCGTGGCGCTTTCTCATAGCTCACGCTGTAGGTATCTCAG
TTCGGTGTAGGTCGTTCGCTCCAAGCTGGGCTGTGTGCACGAACCCCCCGTTCAGCCCGACCGCTGCGCC
TTATCCGGTAACTATCGTCTTGAGTCCAACCCGGTAAGACACGACTTATCGCCACTGGCAGCAGCCACTG
GTAACAGGATTAGCAGAGCGAGGTATGTAGGCGGTGCTACAGAGTTCTTGAAGTGGTGGCCTAACTACGG
CTACACTAGAAGAACAGTATTTGGTATCTGCGCTCTGCTGAAGCCAGTTACCTTCGGAAAAAGAGTTGGT
AGCTCTTGATCCGGCAAACAAACCACCGCTGGTAGCGGTGGTTTTTTTGTTTGCAAGCAGCAGATTACGC
GCAGAAAAAAAGGATCTCAAGAAGATCCTTTGATCTTTTCTACGGGGTGGAGCGCAAAAAACCCCGCCCC
TGACAGGGCGGGGTTTTTTCGCGATCGGAGGCGTCTTCGGATCCCTCGAGGAAGACGCCGCTCCGGCATG
GTACGCTGCAGGTCGACAACCCTTAATATAACTTCGTATAATGTATGCTATACGAAGTTATTAGGTCTAG
ATCGGTACCACACACCATAGCTTCAAAATGTTTCTACTCCTTTTTTACTCTTCCAGATTTTCTCGGACTC
CGCGCATCGCCGTACCACTTCAAAACACCCAAGCACAGCATACTAAATTTCCCCTCTTTCTTCCTCTAGG
GTGTCGTTAATTACCCGTACTAAAGGTTTGGAAAAGAAAAAAGCGACCGCCTCGTTTCTTTTTCTTCGTC
GAAAAAGGCAATAAAAATTTTTATCACGTTTCTTTTTCTTGAAAATTTTTTTTTTTGATTTTTTTCTCTT
TCGATGACCTCCCATTGATATTTAAGTTAATAAACGGTCATCAATTTCTCAAGTTTCAGTTTCATTTTTC
TTGTTCTATTACAACTTTTTTTACTTCTTGCTCATTAGAAAGAAAGCATAGCAATCTAATCTAAGGGCGG
TGTTGACAATTAATCATCGGCATAGTATATCGGCATAGTATAATACGACAAGGTGAGGAACTAAACCATG
GCCAAGTTGACCAGTGCCGTTCCGGTGCTAACCGCGCGCGACGTCGCCGGAGCGGTCGAGTTCTGGACCG
ACCGGCTCGGGTTCTCCCGGGACTTCGTGGAGGACGACTTCGCCGGTGTGGTCCGGGACGACGTGACCCT
GTTCATCAGCGCGGTCCAGGACCAGGTGGTGCCGGACAACACCCTGGCCTGGGTGTGGGTGCGCGGCCTG
GACGAGCTGTACGCCGAGTGGTCGGAGGTCGTGTCCACGAACTTCCGGGACGCCTCCGGGCCGGCCATGA
CCGAGATCGGCGAGCAGCCGTGGGGGCGGGAGTTCGCCCTGCGCGACCCGGCCGGCAACTGCGTGCACTT
CGTGGCCGAGGAGCAGGACTGATCAGTACTTACTGACAATAAAAAGATTCTTGTTTTCAAGAACTTGTCA
TTTGTATAGTTTTTTTATATTGTAGTTGTTCTATTTTAATCAAATGTTAGCGTGATTTATATTTTTTTTC
GCCTCGACATCATCTGCCCAGATGCGAAGTTAAGTGCGCAGAAAGTAATATCATGCGTCAATCGTATGTG
AATGCTGGTCGCTATACTGGTACCATTCGAGAACCCTTAATATAACTTCGTATAATGTATGCTATACGAA
GTTATTAGGTGATATCAGATCCACTGCTTCAGCAACGTTGTCACTGAAGTTGGCATCAGTATCTACAAAC
CCTACATACCTCTTGAAGGTCCAGAAGGTAAGCATTTGCCCGCTCCATTCCTACCCGACATATCCACTCT
ACATTTTATAGTTCAAGGCACCGAAAAAGTTCGAAACAAGAAGTTTGTTCCTGATAACAAGGATTTCTTT
ATTGGTGGGACTTCATTTACTGTCTCCAAGAAGGACATTTCTGCTGTCATAACCGAGATAGTCTCACAGT
TCGAGTCTACTGATGACCAAAAGTCAGAGAAATTTACCATGAAATCTCCTCCTCCGGTTGCTTTAGTTGG
GCATAATCTGATAGGAGGCCTCAAGACACTGAAGAATGCGGGTATCACCATTCCCATACTTCCAATCATA
GGATCCGGCGCGCCGATACTCGAGAATTATGGCTTAATCAAGTGAATACATCAAAGTCAAACTTAAAATA
CATTCTTCGCAGGCTTGGCTTGCCACATAGTTTTCTTCACAATGCTGCAAATGACGCTTATTATACCCTT
TTGGCATCGTTGAAGCTTGCACAAACGAACGTCCCACTTAATCTTCTGTACTCTGAAGAGGAGTGGGAAA
TACCAAGAAAAACATCAAACTCGAATGATTTTCCCGAACCCCTACCACAAGATATTCATCAGCTGCGAGA
TAGGCTGATCAGGAGCAAGCTCGTACGAGAAGAAACAAAATGACAAAAAAAATCCTATACTATATAGGTT
ACAAATAAAAAAGTATCAAAAATGAAGCCTGCATCTCTCAGGCAAATGGCATTCTGACATCCTCT
